Addgene plasmid #131889: pDONR221_SLC1A3
Purpose: Gateway entry clone with codon-optimized ORF sequence for subcloning into custom expression vectors
Depositing lab: RESOLUTE Consortium & Giulio Superti-Furga. Depositing organization: CeMM Research Center for Molecular Medicine. Publication: The RESOLUTE consortium: unlocking SLC transporters for drug discovery. Superti-Furga G, Lackner D, Wiedmer T, Ingles-Prieto A, Barbosa B, Girardi E, Goldmann U, Gurtl B, Klavins K, Klimek C, Lindinger S, Lineiro-Retes E, Muller AC, Onstein S, Redinger G, Reil D, Sedlyarov V, Wolf G, Crawford M, Everley R, ... Steppan CM. Nat Rev Drug Discov. 2020 Jul;19(7):429-430. doi: 10.1038/d41573-020-00056-6. PubMed 32265506.
Backbone
  Vector backbone: pDONR221
  Backbone manufacturer: Thermo Fisher Scientific
  Backbone size w/o insert (bp): 2550
  Vector type: Mammalian Expression
Growth in bacteria
  Bacterial resistance: Kanamycin, 50 μg/mL
  Growth temperature: 37°C
  Growth strain: Stbl3
  Copy number: High Copy
Gene/Insert
  Gene/Insert name: SLC1A3 (alt name: EAAT1, GLAST, EA6)
  Species: H. sapiens (human)
  Insert size (bp): 1626
  Entrez Gene: SLC1A3 (a.k.a. EA6, EAAT1, GLAST, GLAST1)
  Cloning method: Gateway Cloning
  Sequencing primers: 5′ M13-fwd; 3′ M13-rev
Terms and licenses: Academic/Nonprofit Terms; Industry Terms
Depositor comments: For more information on the full Resolute plasmid collection, please see www.addgene.org/depositor-collections/re-solute/. Please provide your feedback on this plasmid to the RESOLUTE consortium by filling out their RESOLUTE repository feedback form: https://forms.office.com/Pages/ResponsePage.aspx?id=0e05yklzmkS7rjFGQL4N7z4feCLQvEJAmVcOCM_u885UN1JJRko0Ukg4TVQwNTZLOUxPQVJWT1NHUCQlQCN0PWcu
How to cite: pDONR221_SLC1A3 was a gift from RESOLUTE Consortium & Giulio Superti-Furga (Addgene plasmid # 131889 ; http://n2t.net/addgene:131889 ; RRID:Addgene_131889)
