[The description below was written by a language model from this plasmid's Addgene catalogue record and pLannotate feature annotations shown in this document.]
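Description:
pDONR221_SLC1A3 is a Gateway entry clone built on the pDONR221 backbone and carrying a codon-optimized open reading frame for human SLC1A3, also known as EAAT1 or GLAST, a member of the solute carrier family that transports excitatory amino acids such as glutamate. The full sequenced plasmid is about 4.2 kb, of which the insert accounts for 1,626 bp. It is maintained in E. coli through a high-copy ColE1/pUC-type origin of replication and selected with kanamycin via an aminoglycoside phosphotransferase (KanR) gene.

The SLC1A3 coding sequence sits between attL1 and attL2, the recombination sites left after a BP reaction. These sites allow directional, in-frame transfer of the ORF into any attR-containing destination vector through an LR Clonase reaction. Upstream of the cassette, rrnB T1 and T2 transcription terminators insulate the insert from read-through transcription in bacteria, which helps limit unwanted expression of a membrane protein during propagation. A T7 promoter lies just beyond attL2 in reverse orientation, and short lacI and lacZα fragments are annotated as backbone remnants with no functional role. M13 forward and reverse priming sites flank the insert for sequence verification.

Although the catalogue lists the vector type as mammalian expression, no eukaryotic promoter, polyadenylation signal or epitope tag appears in the feature table, so the plasmid is not an expression construct in itself. It is a shuttle source for subcloning the ORF into custom expression vectors, as its stated purpose indicates. It belongs to a consortium collection of SLC transporter clones assembled to support functional study of transporters and drug discovery.
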