Features (pLannotate 1.2.2; 10 found; start..end, strand, type, name):
    121..213     +  CDS            lacI (fragment): lac repressor; lacI; The lac repressor binds to the lac operator to inhibit transcription in E. coli. This inhibition can be relieved by adding lactose or isopropyl-β-D-thiogalactopyranoside (IPTG).
    268..295     -  terminator     rrnB T2 terminator: transcription terminator T2 from the E. coli rrnB gene
    427..470     +  terminator     rrnB T1 terminator: Escherichia coli rrnB; transcription terminator T1 from the E. coli rrnB gene
    517..553     -  CDS            lacZα (fragment): LacZα fragment of β-galactosidase; lacZ fragment
    569..668     +  protein_bind   attL1: mutant version of attL; recombination site for the Gateway® LR reaction LR Clonase™
    674..2299    +  CDS            SLC1A3: EAA1_HUMAN - Also known as EAAT1 From Homo sapiens (Human).
   2301..2400    -  protein_bind   attL2: mutant version of attL; recombination site for the Gateway® LR reaction LR Clonase™
   2418..2436    -  promoter       T7 promoter: promoter for bacteriophage T7 RNA polymerase
   2570..3379    +  CDS            KanR: aminoglycoside phosphotransferase; aph(3')-Ia; confers resistance to kanamycin in bacteria or G418 (Geneticin®) in eukaryotes
   3526..4114    +  rep_origin     ori: high-copy-number ColE1/pMB1/pBR322/pUC origin of replication
>Addgene plasmid #131889 | pDONR221_SLC1A3 | addgene full sequence | sequence record 259092 | Addgene NGS Result
CTTTCCTGCGTTATCCCCTGATTCTGTGGATAACCGTATTACCGCCTTTGAGTGAGCTGATACCGCTCGC
CGCAGCCGAACGACCGAGCGCAGCGAGTCAGTGAGCGAGGAAGCGGAAGAGCGCCCAATACGCAAACCGC
CTCTCCCCGCGCGTTGGCCGATTCATTAATGCAGCTGGCACGACAGGTTTCCCGACTGGAAAGCGGGCAG
TGAGCGCAACGCAATTAATACGCGTACCGCTAGCCAGGAAGAGTTTGTAGAAACGCAAAAAGGCCATCCG
TCAGGATGGCCTTCTGCTTAGTTTGATGCCTGGCAGTTTATGGCGGGCGTCCTGCCCGCCACCCTCCGGG
CCGTTGCTTCACAACGTTCAAATCCGCTCCCGGCGGATTTGTCCTACTCAGGAGAGCGTTCACCGACAAA
CAACAGATAAAACGAAAGGCCCAGTCTTCCGACTGAGCCTTTCGTTTTATTTGATGCCTGGCAGTTCCCT
ACTCTCGCGTTAACGCTAGCATGGATGTTTTCCCAGTCACGACGTTGTAAAACGACGGCCAGTCTTAAGC
TCGGGCCCCAAATAATGATTTTATTTTGACTGATAGTGACCTGTTCGTTGCAACACATTGATGAGCAATG
CTTTTTTATAATGCCAACTTTGTACAAAAAAGCAGGCTCCACCATGACCAAGTCTAACGGCGAGGAGCCA
AAGATGGGCGGCCGGATGGAGAGATTCCAGCAGGGCGTGCGGAAGAGAACCCTGCTGGCCAAGAAGAAGG
TGCAGAACATCACAAAGGAGGACGTGAAGTCCTACCTGTTCCGGAATGCCTTTGTGCTGCTGACCGTGAC
AGCCGTGATCGTGGGCACCATCCTGGGCTTTACACTGAGGCCATACCGCATGTCCTATCGGGAGGTGAAG
TATTTCTCTTTTCCCGGCGAGCTGCTGATGAGAATGCTGCAGATGCTGGTGCTGCCTCTGATCATCAGCT
CCCTGGTGACCGGAATGGCCGCCCTGGATAGCAAGGCCTCCGGCAAGATGGGCATGAGAGCCGTGGTGTA
CTATATGACCACAACCATCATCGCCGTGGTCATCGGCATCATCATCGTGATCATCATCCACCCCGGCAAG
GGCACCAAGGAGAATATGCACAGGGAGGGCAAGATCGTGCGCGTGACAGCAGCAGACGCCTTCCTGGATC
TGATCAGGAACATGTTTCCCCCTAATCTGGTGGAGGCCTGCTTCAAGCAGTTTAAGACCAACTACGAGAA
GCGGAGCTTCAAGGTGCCTATCCAGGCCAATGAGACACTGGTGGGCGCCGTGATCAACAACGTGAGCGAG
GCCATGGAGACCCTGACAAGGATCACCGAGGAGCTGGTGCCAGTGCCAGGATCTGTGAACGGCGTGAATG
CCCTGGGCCTGGTGGTGTTCAGCATGTGCTTCGGCTTTGTGATCGGCAACATGAAGGAGCAGGGCCAGGC
CCTGAGGGAGTTCTTTGACAGCCTGAATGAGGCCATCATGCGCCTGGTGGCCGTGATCATGTGGTATGCC
CCCGTGGGCATCCTGTTTCTGATCGCCGGCAAGATCGTGGAGATGGAGGATATGGGCGTGATCGGCGGCC
AGCTGGCCATGTACACCGTGACAGTGATCGTGGGCCTGCTGATCCACGCCGTGATCGTGCTGCCTCTGCT
GTATTTCCTGGTGACCCGGAAGAACCCATGGGTGTTTATCGGAGGACTGCTGCAGGCCCTGATCACCGCC
CTGGGCACATCTAGCTCCTCTGCCACCCTGCCTATCACATTCAAGTGCCTGGAGGAGAACAATGGCGTGG
ACAAGCGGGTGACCAGATTTGTGCTGCCAGTGGGCGCCACCATCAACATGGATGGAACAGCCCTGTACGA
GGCCCTGGCAGCAATCTTCATCGCCCAGGTGAACAATTTCGAGCTGAATTTTGGCCAGATCATCACAATC
TCTATCACCGCAACAGCAGCAAGCATCGGAGCAGCAGGCATCCCACAGGCCGGCCTGGTGACCATGGTCA
TCGTGCTGACCAGCGTGGGACTGCCAACCGACGATATCACACTGATCATCGCCGTGGACTGGTTTCTGGA
TAGGCTGCGCACAACCACAAACGTGCTGGGCGACAGCCTGGGAGCAGGAATCGTGGAGCACCTGTCCCGG
CACGAGCTGAAGAATAGAGATGTGGAGATGGGCAACAGCGTGATCGAGGAGAATGAGATGAAGAAGCCCT
ATCAGCTGATCGCCCAGGACAACGAGACCGAGAAGCCTATCGATTCCGAGACAAAGATGGACCCAGCTTT
CTTGTACAAAGTTGGCATTATAAGAAAGCATTGCTTATCAATTTGTTGCAACGAACAGGTCACTATCAGT
CAAAATAAAATCATTATTTGCCATCCAGCTGATATCCCCTATAGTGAGTCGTATTACATGGTCATAGCTG
TTTCCTGGCAGCTCTGGCCCGTGTCTCAAAATCTCTGATGTTACATTGCACAAGATAAAAATATATCATC
ATGAACAATAAAACTGTCTGCTTACATAAACAGTAATACAAGGGGTGTTATGAGCCATATTCAACGGGAA
ACGTCGAGGCCGCGATTAAATTCCAACATGGATGCTGATTTATATGGGTATAAATGGGCTCGCGATAATG
TCGGGCAATCAGGTGCGACAATCTATCGCTTGTATGGGAAGCCCGATGCGCCAGAGTTGTTTCTGAAACA
TGGCAAAGGTAGCGTTGCCAATGATGTTACAGATGAGATGGTCAGACTAAACTGGCTGACGGAATTTATG
CCTCTTCCGACCATCAAGCATTTTATCCGTACTCCTGATGATGCATGGTTACTCACCACTGCGATCCCCG
GAAAAACAGCATTCCAGGTATTAGAAGAATATCCTGATTCAGGTGAAAATATTGTTGATGCGCTGGCAGT
GTTCCTGCGCCGGTTGCATTCGATTCCTGTTTGTAATTGTCCTTTTAACAGCGATCGCGTATTTCGTCTC
GCTCAGGCGCAATCACGAATGAATAACGGTTTGGTTGATGCGAGTGATTTTGATGACGAGCGTAATGGCT
GGCCTGTTGAACAAGTCTGGAAAGAAATGCATAAACTTTTGCCATTCTCACCGGATTCAGTCGTCACTCA
TGGTGATTTCTCACTTGATAACCTTATTTTTGACGAGGGGAAATTAATAGGTTGTATTGATGTTGGACGA
GTCGGAATCGCAGACCGATACCAGGATCTTGCCATCCTATGGAACTGCCTCGGTGAGTTTTCTCCTTCAT
TACAGAAACGGCTTTTTCAAAAATATGGTATTGATAATCCTGATATGAATAAATTGCAGTTTCATTTGAT
GCTCGATGAGTTTTTCTAATCAGAATTGGTTAATTGGTTGTAACACTGGCAGAGCATTACGCTGACTTGA
CGGGACGGCGCAAGCTCATGACCAAAATCCCTTAACGTGAGTTACGCGTCGTTCCACTGAGCGTCAGACC
CCGTAGAAAAGATCAAAGGATCTTCTTGAGATCCTTTTTTTCTGCGCGTAATCTGCTGCTTGCAAACAAA
AAAACCACCGCTACCAGCGGTGGTTTGTTTGCCGGATCAAGAGCTACCAACTCTTTTTCCGAAGGTAACT
GGCTTCAGCAGAGCGCAGATACCAAATACTGTTCTTCTAGTGTAGCCGTAGTTAGGCCACCACTTCAAGA
ACTCTGTAGCACCGCCTACATACCTCGCTCTGCTAATCCTGTTACCAGTGGCTGCTGCCAGTGGCGATAA
GTCGTGTCTTACCGGGTTGGACTCAAGACGATAGTTACCGGATAAGGCGCAGCGGTCGGGCTGAACGGGG
GGTTCGTGCACACAGCCCAGCTTGGAGCGAACGACCTACACCGAACTGAGATACCTACAGCGTGAGCTAT
GAGAAAGCGCCACGCTTCCCGAAGGGAGAAAGGCGGACAGGTATCCGGTAAGCGGCAGGGTCGGAACAGG
AGAGCGCACGAGGGAGCTTCCAGGGGGAAACGCCTGGTATCTTTATAGTCCTGTCGGGTTTCGCCACCTC
TGACTTGAGCGTCGATTTTTGTGATGCTCGTCAGGGGGGCGGAGCCTATGGAAAAACGCCAGCAACGCGG
CCTTTTTACGGTTCCTGGCCTTTTGCTGGCCTTTTGCTCACATGTT
