>Addgene plasmid #131889 | pDONR221_SLC1A3 | depositor partial sequence | sequence record 253178 | Codon-optimized ORF of SLC1A3
ATGACCAAGTCTAACGGCGAGGAGCCAAAGATGGGCGGCCGGATGGAGAGATTCCAGCAGGGCGTGCGGA
AGAGAACCCTGCTGGCCAAGAAGAAGGTGCAGAACATCACAAAGGAGGACGTGAAGTCCTACCTGTTCCG
GAATGCCTTTGTGCTGCTGACCGTGACAGCCGTGATCGTGGGCACCATCCTGGGCTTTACACTGAGGCCA
TACCGCATGTCCTATCGGGAGGTGAAGTATTTCTCTTTTCCCGGCGAGCTGCTGATGAGAATGCTGCAGA
TGCTGGTGCTGCCTCTGATCATCAGCTCCCTGGTGACCGGAATGGCCGCCCTGGATAGCAAGGCCTCCGG
CAAGATGGGCATGAGAGCCGTGGTGTACTATATGACCACAACCATCATCGCCGTGGTCATCGGCATCATC
ATCGTGATCATCATCCACCCCGGCAAGGGCACCAAGGAGAATATGCACAGGGAGGGCAAGATCGTGCGCG
TGACAGCAGCAGACGCCTTCCTGGATCTGATCAGGAACATGTTTCCCCCTAATCTGGTGGAGGCCTGCTT
CAAGCAGTTTAAGACCAACTACGAGAAGCGGAGCTTCAAGGTGCCTATCCAGGCCAATGAGACACTGGTG
GGCGCCGTGATCAACAACGTGAGCGAGGCCATGGAGACCCTGACAAGGATCACCGAGGAGCTGGTGCCAG
TGCCAGGATCTGTGAACGGCGTGAATGCCCTGGGCCTGGTGGTGTTCAGCATGTGCTTCGGCTTTGTGAT
CGGCAACATGAAGGAGCAGGGCCAGGCCCTGAGGGAGTTCTTTGACAGCCTGAATGAGGCCATCATGCGC
CTGGTGGCCGTGATCATGTGGTATGCCCCCGTGGGCATCCTGTTTCTGATCGCCGGCAAGATCGTGGAGA
TGGAGGATATGGGCGTGATCGGCGGCCAGCTGGCCATGTACACCGTGACAGTGATCGTGGGCCTGCTGAT
CCACGCCGTGATCGTGCTGCCTCTGCTGTATTTCCTGGTGACCCGGAAGAACCCATGGGTGTTTATCGGA
GGACTGCTGCAGGCCCTGATCACCGCCCTGGGCACATCTAGCTCCTCTGCCACCCTGCCTATCACATTCA
AGTGCCTGGAGGAGAACAATGGCGTGGACAAGCGGGTGACCAGATTTGTGCTGCCAGTGGGCGCCACCAT
CAACATGGATGGAACAGCCCTGTACGAGGCCCTGGCAGCAATCTTCATCGCCCAGGTGAACAATTTCGAG
CTGAATTTTGGCCAGATCATCACAATCTCTATCACCGCAACAGCAGCAAGCATCGGAGCAGCAGGCATCC
CACAGGCCGGCCTGGTGACCATGGTCATCGTGCTGACCAGCGTGGGACTGCCAACCGACGATATCACACT
GATCATCGCCGTGGACTGGTTTCTGGATAGGCTGCGCACAACCACAAACGTGCTGGGCGACAGCCTGGGA
GCAGGAATCGTGGAGCACCTGTCCCGGCACGAGCTGAAGAATAGAGATGTGGAGATGGGCAACAGCGTGA
TCGAGGAGAATGAGATGAAGAAGCCCTATCAGCTGATCGCCCAGGACAACGAGACCGAGAAGCCTATCGA
TTCCGAGACAAAGATG
